Addgene plasmid #73211: pAAP2
Purpose: express Assembly-activating protein (AAP) of adeno-associated virus serotype 2 (AAV2)
Depositing lab: Luk Vandenberghe. Depositing organization: Massachusetts Eye and Ear Infirmary. Publication: In Silico Reconstruction of the Viral Evolutionary Lineage Yields a Potent Gene Therapy Vector. Zinn E, Pacouret S, Khaychuk V, Turunen HT, Carvalho LS, Andres-Mateos E, Shah S, Shelke R, Maurer AC, Plovie E, Xiao R, Vandenberghe LH. Cell Rep. 2015 Jul 28. pii: S2211-1247(15)00759-7. doi: 10.1016/j.celrep.2015.07.019. PubMed 26235624.
Backbone
  Vector backbone: pcDNA3
  Vector type: Mammalian Expression, AAV
  Selectable markers: Neomycin (select with G418)
Growth in bacteria
  Bacterial resistance: Ampicillin, 100 μg/mL
  Growth temperature: 37°C
  Growth strain: DH5alpha
  Copy number: Unknown
Gene/Insert
  Gene/Insert name: AAP2
  Species: AAV2
  Insert size (bp): 612
  Promoter: CMV
  Cloning method: Unknown
  Sequencing primers: 5′ T7
Terms and licenses: Academic/Nonprofit Terms; Industry Terms: Not Available to Industry
How to cite: pAAP2 was a gift from Luk Vandenberghe (Addgene plasmid # 73211 ; http://n2t.net/addgene:73211 ; RRID:Addgene_73211)
