[The description below was written by a language model from this plasmid's Addgene catalogue record and pLannotate feature annotations shown in this document.]
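Description:
pAAP2 is a mammalian expression plasmid built on the pcDNA3 backbone that supplies the assembly-activating protein (AAP) of adeno-associated virus serotype 2. The 612 bp AAP2 insert sits downstream of the human cytomegalovirus immediate-early enhancer and promoter and is followed by the bovine growth hormone polyadenylation signal. A T7 promoter lies between the CMV promoter and the insert and serves as the 5′ sequencing primer site. The automated annotation labels the insert region (612 nt) as a fragment of the AAV2 capsid protein VP1 rather than as AAP. This is expected, because AAP is encoded in an alternative reading frame that overlaps the capsid (cap) gene, so the annotation tool matches the nucleotide stretch to the capsid entry. The short hits called as a truncated HIV-1 LTR, lacI and ble fragments look like incidental backbone matches rather than functional elements.

In bacteria the plasmid is maintained through a high-copy ColE1/pUC-type origin and selected with ampicillin via the β-lactamase gene. An f1 origin is also present. For mammalian cells, an SV40 early promoter drives the neomycin phosphotransferase gene with an SV40 polyadenylation signal, allowing G418 selection of stable transfectants. The construct carries no AAV inverted terminal repeats in the annotated features, so it acts as a helper-type expression plasmid rather than a packageable vector genome. AAP promotes assembly of AAV capsid proteins into particles. The plasmid is therefore suited to providing AAP2 in trans during AAV production or capsid assembly studies, for example where a capsid construct lacks functional AAP of its own. The record itself states only that its purpose is to express AAV2 AAP.
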