Features (pLannotate 1.2.2; 20 found; start..end, strand, type, name):
     28..80      -  misc_feature   bom (fragment): basis of mobility region from pBR322
    235..614     +  enhancer       CMV enhancer: human cytomegalovirus immediate early enhancer
    615..818     +  promoter       CMV promoter: human cytomegalovirus (CMV) immediate early promoter
    814..847     +  LTR            5' LTR (truncated) (fragment): truncated 5' long terminal repeat (LTR) from HIV-1
    863..881     +  promoter       T7 promoter: promoter for bacteriophage T7 RNA polymerase
    929..1540    +  CDS            VP1 (fragment) (sequence partly withheld): CAPSD_AAV2S - Experimental evidence at protein level: Swiss-Prot protein existence level 1. Capsid protein self-assembles to form an icosahedral capsid with a T=1 symmetry, about 22 nm in diameter, and consisting of 60 copies of three size variants of the capsid protein VP1, VP2 and VP3 which differ in their N-terminus. The capsid encapsulates the genomic ssDNA. Binds to host cell heparan sulfate and uses host ITGA5-ITGB1 as coreceptor on the cell surface to provide virion attachment to target cell. This attachment induces virion internalization predominantly through clathrin-dependent endocyt
   1592..1816    +  polyA_signal   bGH poly(A) signal: bovine growth hormone polyadenylation signal
   1820..1841    +  promoter       SV40 promoter (fragment): SV40 enhancer and early promoter
   1862..2290    +  rep_origin     f1 ori (sequence partly withheld): f1 bacteriophage origin of replication; arrow indicates direction of (+) strand synthesis
   2304..2633    +  promoter       SV40 promoter: SV40 enhancer and early promoter
   2700..3491    +  CDS            neo: KKA2_KLEPN - Also known as kan, nptII. Experimental evidence at protein level: Swiss-Prot protein existence level 1. Resistance to kanamycin, neomycin, paromomycin, ribostamycin, butirosin and gentamicin B. From Klebsiella pneumoniae.
   3515..3673    +  CDS            ble (fragment): BLE_KLEPN - Experimental evidence at protein level: Swiss-Prot protein existence level 1. Binding protein with a strong affinity to the bleomycin family of antibiotics. Binds to CL990; an antimitotic-antibiotic compound. From Klebsiella pneumoniae.
   3668..3789    +  polyA_signal   SV40 poly(A) signal: SV40 polyadenylation signal
   3862..3878    -  protein_bind   lac operator: The lac repressor binds to the lac operator to inhibit transcription in E. coli. This inhibition can be relieved by adding lactose or isopropyl-β-D-thiogalactopyranoside (IPTG). lac repressor encoded by lacI
   3886..3916    -  promoter       lac promoter: promoter for the E. coli lac operon
   3931..3952    -  protein_bind   CAP binding site: CAP binding activates transcription in the presence of cAMP. E. coli catabolite activator protein
   3965..4057    -  CDS            lacI (fragment): lac repressor; lacI; The lac repressor binds to the lac operator to inhibit transcription in E. coli. This inhibition can be relieved by adding lactose or isopropyl-β-D-thiogalactopyranoside (IPTG).
   4240..4825    -  rep_origin     ori: high-copy-number ColE1/pMB1/pBR322/pUC origin of replication
   4996..5856    -  CDS            AmpR: β-lactamase; bla; confers resistance to ampicillin, carbenicillin, and related antibiotics
   5857..5961    -  promoter       AmpR promoter: bla
>Addgene plasmid #73211 | pAAP2 | depositor full sequence | sequence record 134683 | pAAP2 sequence 5992 bps
GACGGATCGGGAGATCTCCCGATCCCCTATGGTGCACTCTCAGTACAATCTGCTCTGATGCCGCATAGTT
AAGCCAGTATCTGCTCCCTGCTTGTGTGTTGGAGGTCGCTGAGTAGTGCGCGAGCAAAATTTAAGCTACA
ACAAGGCAAGGCTTGACCGACAATTGCATGAAGAATCTGCTTAGGGTTAGGCGTTTTGCGCTGCTTCGCG
ATGTACGGGCCAGATATACGCGTTGACATTGATTATTGACTAGTTATTAATAGTAATCAATTACGGGGTC
ATTAGTTCATAGCCCATATATGGAGTTCCGCGTTACATAACTTACGGTAAATGGCCCGCCTGGCTGACCG
CCCAACGACCCCCGCCCATTGACGTCAATAATGACGTATGTTCCCATAGTAACGCCAATAGGGACTTTCC
ATTGACGTCAATGGGTGGAGTATTTACGGTAAACTGCCCACTTGGCAGTACATCAAGTGTATCATATGCC
AAGTACGCCCCCTATTGACGTCAATGACGGTAAATGGCCCGCCTGGCATTATGCCCAGTACATGACCTTA
TGGGACTTTCCTACTTGGCAGTACATCTACGTATTAGTCATCGCTATTACCATGGTGATGCGGTTTTGGC
AGTACATCAATGGGCGTGGATAGCGGTTTGACTCACGGGGATTTCCAAGTCTCCACCCCATTGACGTCAA
TGGGAGTTTGTTTTGGCACCAAAATCAACGGGACTTTCCAAAATGTCGTAACAACTCCGCCCCATTGACG
CAAATGGGCGGTAGGCGTGTACGGTGGGAGGTCTATATAAGCAGAGCTCTCTGGCTAACTAGAGAACCCA
CTGCTTACTGGCTTATCGAAATTAATACGACTCACTATAGGGAGACCCAAGCTGGCTAGCGTTTAAACGG
GCCCTCTAGACTCGAG
[612 nt withheld, positions 927-1538]
TGAGGATCCGAGCTCGGTACCAAGCTTAAGTTTAAACCGCTGATCAGCCTCGACTGTGCCTTCTAGTTGC
CAGCCATCTGTTGTTTGCCCCTCCCCCGTGCCTTCCTTGACCCTGGAAGGTGCCACTCCCACTGTCCTTT
CCTAATAAAATGAGGAAATTGCATCGCATTGTCTGAGTAGGTGTCATTCTATTCTGGGGGGTGGGGTGGG
GCAGGACAGCAAGGGGGAGGATTGGGAAGACAATAGCAGGCATGCTGGGGATGCGGTGGGCTCTATGGCT
TCTGAGGCGGAAAGAACCAGCTGGGGCTCTAGGGGGTATCCCC
[124 nt withheld, positions 1862-1985]
C
[91 nt withheld, positions 1987-2077]
A
[49 nt withheld, positions 2079-2127]
CCTTTGACGTTGGAGTCCACGTTCTTT
[37 nt withheld, positions 2155-2191]
ACCCTATCTCGGTCTATTCTTTTGATTTATAAGGGATTTTGCCGATTTCGGCCTATTGGTTAAAAAATGA
GCTGATTTAACAAAAATTTAACGCGAATTAATTCTGTGGAATGTGTGTCAGTTAGGGTGTGGAAAGTCCC
CAGGCTCCCCAGCAGGCAGAAGTATGCAAAGCATGCATCTCAATTAGTCAGCAACCAGGTGTGGAAAGTC
CCCAGGCTCCCCAGCAGGCAGAAGTATGCAAAGCATGCATCTCAATTAGTCAGCAACCATAGTCCCGCCC
CTAACTCCGCCCATCCCGCCCCTAACTCCGCCCAGTTCCGCCCATTCTCCGCCCCATGGCTGACTAATTT
TTTTTATTTATGCAGAGGCCGAGGCCGCCTCTGCCTCTGAGCTATTCCAGAAGTAGTGAGGAGGCTTTTT
TGGAGGCCTAGGCTTTTGCAAAAAGCTCCCGGGAGCTTGTATATCCATTTTCGGATCTGATCAAGAGACA
GGATGAGGATCGTTTCGCATGATTGAACAAGATGGATTGCACGCAGGTTCTCCGGCCGCTTGGGTGGAGA
GGCTATTCGGCTATGACTGGGCACAACAGACAATCGGCTGCTCTGATGCCGCCGTGTTCCGGCTGTCAGC
GCAGGGGCGCCCGGTTCTTTTTGTCAAGACCGACCTGTCCGGTGCCCTGAATGAACTGCAGGACGAGGCA
GCGCGGCTATCGTGGCTGGCCACGACGGGCGTTCCTTGCGCAGCTGTGCTCGACGTTGTCACTGAAGCGG
GAAGGGACTGGCTGCTATTGGGCGAAGTGCCGGGGCAGGATCTCCTGTCATCTCACCTTGCTCCTGCCGA
GAAAGTATCCATCATGGCTGATGCAATGCGGCGGCTGCATACGCTTGATCCGGCTACCTGCCCATTCGAC
CACCAAGCGAAACATCGCATCGAGCGAGCACGTACTCGGATGGAAGCCGGTCTTGTCGATCAGGATGATC
TGGACGAAGAGCATCAGGGGCTCGCGCCAGCCGAACTGTTCGCCAGGCTCAAGGCGCGCATGCCCGACGG
CGAGGATCTCGTCGTGACCCATGGCGATGCCTGCTTGCCGAATATCATGGTGGAAAATGGCCGCTTTTCT
GGATTCATCGACTGTGGCCGGCTGGGTGTGGCGGACCGCTATCAGGACATAGCGTTGGCTACCCGTGATA
TTGCTGAAGAGCTTGGCGGCGAATGGGCTGACCGCTTCCTCGTGCTTTACGGTATCGCCGCTCCCGATTC
GCAGCGCATCGCCTTCTATCGCCTTCTTGACGAGTTCTTCTGAGCGGGACTCTGGGGTTCGAAATGACCG
ACCAAGCGACGCCCAACCTGCCATCACGAGATTTCGATTCCACCGCCGCCTTCTATGAAAGGTTGGGCTT
CGGAATCGTTTTCCGGGACGCCGGCTGGATGATCCTCCAGCGCGGGGATCTCATGCTGGAGTTCTTCGCC
CACCCCAACTTGTTTATTGCAGCTTATAATGGTTACAAATAAAGCAATAGCATCACAAATTTCACAAATA
AAGCATTTTTTTCACTGCATTCTAGTTGTGGTTTGTCCAAACTCATCAATGTATCTTATCATGTCTGTAT
ACCGTCGACCTCTAGCTAGAGCTTGGCGTAATCATGGTCATAGCTGTTTCCTGTGTGAAATTGTTATCCG
CTCACAATTCCACACAACATACGAGCCGGAAGCATAAAGTGTAAAGCCTGGGGTGCCTAATGAGTGAGCT
AACTCACATTAATTGCGTTGCGCTCACTGCCCGCTTTCCAGTCGGGAAACCTGTCGTGCCAGCTGCATTA
ATGAATCGGCCAACGCGCGGGGAGAGGCGGTTTGCGTATTGGGCGCTCTTCCGCTTCCTCGCTCACTGAC
TCGCTGCGCTCGGTCGTTCGGCTGCGGCGAGCGGTATCAGCTCACTCAAAGGCGGTAATACGGTTATCCA
CAGAATCAGGGGATAACGCAGGAAAGAACATGTGAGCAAAAGGCCAGCAAAAGGCCAGGAACCGTAAAAA
GGCCGCGTTGCTGGCGTTTTTCCATAGGCTCCGCCCCCCTGACGAGCATCACAAAAATCGACGCTCAAGT
CAGAGGTGGCGAAACCCGACAGGACTATAAAGATACCAGGCGTTTCCCCCTGGAAGCTCCCTCGTGCGCT
CTCCTGTTCCGACCCTGCCGCTTACCGGATACCTGTCCGCCTTTCTCCCTTCGGGAAGCGTGGCGCTTTC
TCATAGCTCACGCTGTAGGTATCTCAGTTCGGTGTAGGTCGTTCGCTCCAAGCTGGGCTGTGTGCACGAA
CCCCCCGTTCAGCCCGACCGCTGCGCCTTATCCGGTAACTATCGTCTTGAGTCCAACCCGGTAAGACACG
ACTTATCGCCACTGGCAGCAGCCACTGGTAACAGGATTAGCAGAGCGAGGTATGTAGGCGGTGCTACAGA
GTTCTTGAAGTGGTGGCCTAACTACGGCTACACTAGAAGAACAGTATTTGGTATCTGCGCTCTGCTGAAG
CCAGTTACCTTCGGAAAAAGAGTTGGTAGCTCTTGATCCGGCAAACAAACCACCGCTGGTAGCGGTTTTT
TTGTTTGCAAGCAGCAGATTACGCGCAGAAAAAAAGGATCTCAAGAAGATCCTTTGATCTTTTCTACGGG
GTCTGACGCTCAGTGGAACGAAAACTCACGTTAAGGGATTTTGGTCATGAGATTATCAAAAAGGATCTTC
ACCTAGATCCTTTTAAATTAAAAATGAAGTTTTAAATCAATCTAAAGTATATATGAGTAAACTTGGTCTG
ACAGTTACCAATGCTTAATCAGTGAGGCACCTATCTCAGCGATCTGTCTATTTCGTTCATCCATAGTTGC
CTGACTCCCCGTCGTGTAGATAACTACGATACGGGAGGGCTTACCATCTGGCCCCAGTGCTGCAATGATA
CCGCGAGACCCACGCTCACCGGCTCCAGATTTATCAGCAATAAACCAGCCAGCCGGAAGGGCCGAGCGCA
GAAGTGGTCCTGCAACTTTATCCGCCTCCATCCAGTCTATTAATTGTTGCCGGGAAGCTAGAGTAAGTAG
TTCGCCAGTTAATAGTTTGCGCAACGTTGTTGCCATTGCTACAGGCATCGTGGTGTCACGCTCGTCGTTT
GGTATGGCTTCATTCAGCTCCGGTTCCCAACGATCAAGGCGAGTTACATGATCCCCCATGTTGTGCAAAA
AAGCGGTTAGCTCCTTCGGTCCTCCGATCGTTGTCAGAAGTAAGTTGGCCGCAGTGTTATCACTCATGGT
TATGGCAGCACTGCATAATTCTCTTACTGTCATGCCATCCGTAAGATGCTTTTCTGTGACTGGTGAGTAC
TCAACCAAGTCATTCTGAGAATAGTGTATGCGGCGACCGAGTTGCTCTTGCCCGGCGTCAATACGGGATA
ATACCGCGCCACATAGCAGAACTTTAAAAGTGCTCATCATTGGAAAACGTTCTTCGGGGCGAAAACTCTC
AAGGATCTTACCGCTGTTGAGATCCAGTTCGATGTAACCCACTCGTGCACCCAACTGATCTTCAGCATCT
TTTACTTTCACCAGCGTTTCTGGGTGAGCAAAAACAGGAAGGCAAAATGCCGCAAAAAAGGGAATAAGGG
CGACACGGAAATGTTGAATACTCATACTCTTCCTTTTTCAATATTATTGAAGCATTTATCAGGGTTATTG
TCTCATGAGCGGATACATATTTGAATGTATTTAGAAAAATAAACAAATAGGGGTTCCGCGCACATTTCCC
CGAAAAGTGCCACCTGACGTC
