>Addgene plasmid #73211 | pAAP2 | addgene partial sequence | sequence record 137587 | CMV-F 5'-CGCAAATGGGCGGTAGGCGTG-3'
CTATATAAGCAGAGCTCTCTGGCTAACTAGAGAACCCACTGCTTACTGGCTTATCGAAATTAATACGACT
CACTATAGGGAGACCCAAGCTGGCTAGCGTTTAAACGGGCCCTCTAGACTCGAG
[612 nt withheld, positions 125-736]
TGAGGATCCGAGCTCGGTACCAAGCTTAAGTTTAAACCGCTGATCAGCCTCGACTGTGCCTTCTAGTTGC
CAGCCATCTGTTGTTTGCCCCTCCCCCGTGCCTTCCTTGACCCTGGAAGGTGCCACTCCCACTGTCCTTT
CCTAATAAAATGAGGAAATTGCATCGCATTGTCTGAGTAGGTGTCATTCTATTCTGGGGGG
