>Addgene plasmid #73211 | pAAP2 | addgene partial sequence | sequence record 138000 | SV40pro-F2 5'-CCCCATGGCTGACTAATTTTT-3'
CGAGGCCGCCTCTGCCTCTGAGCTATTCCAGAAGTAGTGAGGAGGCTTTTTTGGAGGCCTAGGCTTTTGC
AAAAAGCTCCCGGGAGCTTGTATATCCATTTTCGGATCTGATCAAGAGACAGGATGAGGATCGTTTCGCA
TGATTGAACAAGATGGATTGCACGCAGGTTCTCCGGCCGCTTGGGTGGAGAGGCTATTCGGCTATGACTG
GGCACAACAGACAATCGGCTGCTCTGATGCCGCCGTGTTCCGGCTGTCAGCGCAGGGGCGCCCGGTTCTT
TTTGTCAAGACCGACCTGTCCGGTGCCCTGAATGAACTGCAGGACGAGGCAGCGCGGCTATCGTGGCTGG
CCACGACGGGCGTTCCTTGCGCAGCTGTGCTCGACGTTGTCACTGAAGCGGGAAGGGACTGGCTGCTATT
GGGCGAAGTGCCGGGGCAGGATCTCCTGTCATCTCACCTTGCTCCTGCCGAGAAAGTATCCATCATGGCT
GATGCAATGCGGCGGCTGCATACGCTTGATCCGGCTACCTGCCCATTCGACCACCAAGCGAAACATCGCA
TCGAGCGAGCACGTACTCGGATGGAAGCCGGTCTTGTCGATCAGGATGATCTGGACGAAGAGCATCAGGG
GCTCGCGCCAGCCGAACTGTTCGCCAGGCTCAAGGCGCGCATGCCCGACGGCGAGGATCTCGTCGTGACC
CATGGCGATGCCTGCTTGCCGAATATCATGGTGGAAAATGGCCGCTTTTCTGGATTCATCGACTGTGGCC
GGCTGGGTGTGGCGGACCGCTATCAGGACATAGCGTTGGCTACCCGTGATATTGCTGAAGAGCTTGGCGG
CGAATGGGCTGACCGCTTCCTCGTGCTTTACGGTATCGCCGCTCCCGATTCGCAGCGCATCGCCTTCTAT
CGCCTTCTTGACGAGTTCTTCTGAGCGGGACTCTGGGGTTCGAAATGACCGACCAAGCGACGCCCAACCT
GCCATCACGAGATTTCGATTCCACCGCCGCCTTCTATGAAAGGTTGGGCTTCG
